>Addgene plasmid #179042 | pBBK58 pHomL-RPL18Bp-Neon(gfp)-Link-YPT7-SSA1t-HomR (AmpR) | addgene full sequence | sequence record 360834 | Addgene NGS Result
TTACCAATGCTTAATCAGTGAGGCACCTATCTCAGCGATCTGTCTATTTCGTTCATCCATAGTTGCCTGA
CTCCCCGTCGTGTAGATAACTACGATACGGGAGGGCTTACCATCTGGCCCCAGTGCTGCAATGATACCGC
GGGACCCACGCTCACCGGCTCCAGATTTATCAGCAATAAACCAGCCAGCCGGAAGGGCCGAGCGCAGAAG
TGGTCCTGCAACTTTATCCGCCTCCATCCAGTCTATTAATTGTTGCCGGGAAGCTAGAGTAAGTAGTTCG
CCAGTTAATAGTTTGCGCAACGTTGTTGCCATTGCTACAGGCATCGTGGTGTCACGCTCGTCGTTTGGTA
TGGCTTCATTCAGCTCCGGTTCCCAACGATCAAGGCGAGTTACATGATCCCCCATGTTGTGCAAAAAAGC
GGTTAGCTCCTTCGGTCCTCCGATCGTTGTCAGAAGTAAGTTGGCCGCAGTGTTATCACTCATGGTTATG
GCAGCACTGCATAATTCTCTTACTGTCATGCCATCCGTAAGATGCTTTTCTGTGACTGGTGAGTACTCAA
CCAAGTCATTCTGAGAATAGTGTATGCGGCGACCGAGTTGCTCTTGCCCGGCGTCAATACGGGATAATAC
CGCGCCACATAGCAGAACTTTAAAAGTGCTCATCATTGGAAAACGTTCTTCGGGGCGAAAACTCTCAAGG
ATCTTACCGCTGTTGAGATCCAGTTCGATGTAACCCACTCGTGCACCCAACTGATCTTCAGCATCTTTTA
CTTTCACCAGCGTTTCTGGGTGAGCAAAAACAGGAAGGCAAAATGCCGCAAAAAAGGGAATAAGGGCGAC
ACGGAAATGTTGAATACTCATACTCTTCCTTTTTCAATATTATTGAAGCATTTATCAGGGTTATTGTCTC
ATGAGCGGATACATATTTGAATGTATTTAGAAAAATAAACAAATAGGGGTTCCGCGCACATTTCCCCGAA
AAGTGCCACCTGTCATGACCAAAATCCCTTAACGTGAGTTTTCGTTCCACTGAGCGTCAGACCCCGTAGA
AAAGATCAAAGGATCTTCTTGAGATCCTTTTTTTCTGCGCGTAATCTGCTGCTTGCAAACAAAAAAACCA
CCGCTACCAGCGGTGGTTTGTTTGCCGGATCAAGAGCTACCAACTCTTTTTCCGAAGGTAACTGGCTTCA
GCAGAGCGCAGATACCAAATACTGTTCTTCTAGTGTAGCCGTAGTTAGGCCACCACTTCAAGAACTCTGT
AGCACCGCCTACATACCTCGCTCTGCTAATCCTGTTACCAGTGGCTGCTGCCAGTGGCGATAAGTCGTGT
CTTACCGGGTTGGACTCAAGACGATAGTTACCGGATAAGGCGCAGCGGTCGGGCTGAACGGGGGGTTCGT
GCACACAGCCCAGCTTGGAGCGAACGACCTACACCGAACTGAGATACCTACAGCGTGAGCTATGAGAAAG
CGCCACGCTTCCCGAAGGGAGAAAGGCGGACAGGTATCCGGTAAGCGGCAGGGTCGGAACAGGAGAGCGC
ACGAGGGAGCTTCCAGGGGGAAACGCCTGGTATCTTTATAGTCCTGTCGGGTTTCGCCACCTCTGACTTG
AGCGTCGATTTTTGTGATGCTCGTCAGGGGGGCGGAGCCTATGGAAAAACGCCAGCAACGCGGCCTTTTT
ACGGTTCCTGGCCTTTTGCTGGCCTTTTGCTCACATGTTCTTTCCTGCGTTATCCCCTGATTCTGTGGAT
AACCGTGCGGCCGCCAATGTTATCTATTGGCAGATGTTCATACGGGGCTTTCAAATATTGATGAAATTAT
GTGATGTTTAGAAGAAGATTCGAACTGTTTTCAGTAGATTTGGTAACTGTGCAACCATAACTCATGCCCC
CTATTTATCGGCATTGAGATTGTAAAGGAAGTAAAACGCATTTTTGCAGATCTGTTCTCTTATGTATTTT
TAATCGTCCTTGTATGGAAGTATCAAAGGGGACGTTCTTCACCTCCTTGGAAAACGCAAACTTTCTTTTT
GCCTATCACAGTATCTTATCGAGCTAACTATTTTCGACACACATGAAAAAGCAGAAATATTAACGAAAAA
GAAAAGAAAGACCATGTCATGTACGGGCAATCAGAATATGCAAGATGAGCGGGAACGGGCGAAATGTGCA
CGCGCACAACTTACGAAACGCGGATGAGTCACTGACAGCCACCGCAGAGGTTCTGACTCCTACTGAGCTC
TATTGGAGGTGGCAGAACCGGTAATCCCACAGTGAGCAACTTGACAAACCAACAGATATAGGCTGTGTCT
TAAAATATACCATCCAATACCTTGATGAACTTTTCAAAGATGACTAAAATAAGTGAAATTTCAACATTAA
CTTCGAGCTGTAAACACAGTGGTTTCTTTGCATAAACACCATCAGCCTCAAGTCGTCAAGTAAAGATTTC
GTGTTCATGCAGATAGATAACAATCTATATGTTGATAATTAGCGTTGCCTCATCAATGCGTACACGAAGA
ATATACTAAAAAATGAGCAGGCAAGATAAACGAAGGCAAAGATGACAGAGCAGAAAGCCCTAGTAAAGCG
TATTACAAATGAAACCAAGATTCAGATTGCGATCCCTGAATTCGCATCTAGATGGTAGAGCCACAAACAG
CCGGTACAAGCAACGATCTCCAGGACCATCTGAATCATGCGCGGATGACACGAACTCACGACGGCGATCA
CAGACATTAACCCACAGTACAGACACTGCGACAACGTGGCAATTCGTCGCAATACCGTCTCACTGAACTG
GCCGATAATTGCAGACGAACGAAGAGGATGTCCAATATTTTTTTTAAGGAATAAGGATACTTCAAGACTA
GATTCCCCCCTGCATTCCCATCAGAACCGTAAACCTTGGCGCTTTCCTTGGGAAGTATTCAAGAAGTGCC
TTGTCCGGTTTCTGTGGCTCACAAACCAGCGCGCCCGATATGGCTTTCTTTTCACTTATGAATGTACCAG
TACGGGACAATTAGAACGCTCCTGTAACAATCTCTTTGCAAATGTGGGGTTACATTCTAACCATGTCACA
CTGCTGACGAAATTCAAAGTAAAAAAAAATGGGACCACGTCTTGAGAACGATAGATTTTCTTTATTTTAC
ATTGAACAGTCGTTGTCTCAGCGCGCTTTATGTTTTCATTCATACTTCATATTATAAAATAACAAAAGAA
GAATTTCATATTCACGCCCAAGAAATCAGGCTGCTTTCCAAATGCAATTGACACTTCATTAGCCATCACA
CAAAACTCTTTCTTGCTGGAGCTTCTTTTAAAAAAGACCTCAGTACACCAAACACGTTACCCGACCTCGT
TATTTTACGACAACTATGATAAAATTCTGAAGAAAAAATAAAAAAATTTTCATACTTCTTGCTTTTATTT
AAACCATTGAATGATTTCTTTTGAACAAAACTACCTGTTTCACCAAAGGAAATAGAAAGAAAAAATCAAT
TAGAAGAAAACAAAAAACAAAAGATCTATGGTTTCTAAGGGTGAAGAAGATAACATGGCTTCTTTGCCAG
CCACCCACGAGTTGCACATCTTCGGTTCCATTAACGGTGTCGACTTCGATATGGTCGGTCAAGGTACCGG
TAACCCAAACGACGGTTACGAAGAATTGAACTTGAAGTCTACCAAGGGCGACTTGCAGTTCTCCCCTTGG
ATTTTGGTTCCACACATCGGTTACGGTTTCCACCAATACTTGCCATACCCAGACGGTATGTCCCCATTCC
AAGCCGCCATGGTTGACGGTTCTGGTTACCAAGTCCACAGAACCATGCAATTCGAAGATGGTGCTTCCTT
GACCGTGAACTACAGATACACCTACGAAGGTTCTCACATCAAGGGCGAAGCCCAAGTTAAGGGTACCGGT
TTCCCTGCTGACGGTCCAGTCATGACTAACTCCTTGACCGCTGCTGACTGGTGTCGTTCCAAGAAAACCT
ACCCAAACGATAAGACCATCATTTCCACTTTCAAGTGGTCCTACACCACCGGTAACGGCAAGAGATACCG
CTCTACCGCTCGTACCACCTACACCTTCGCCAAGCCAATGGCTGCCAACTACTTGAAGAACCAGCCTATG
TACGTTTTCCGTAAGACCGAGCTGAAGCATTCCAAGACTGAATTGAACTTCAAGGAATGGCAAAAGGCTT
TCACCGACGTCATGGGTATGGACGAATTGTACAAGTCTGGTCCTTCTGGCCCAACTGGTTCTATGTCTTC
TAGAAAAAAAAATATTTTGAAAGTAATCATCCTAGGTGACTCTGGTGTTGGGAAGACCTCCTTGATGCAC
CGTTATGTCAATGATAAGTATTCTCAACAGTATAAAGCAACAATTGGGGCTGACTTTTTAACAAAAGAGG
TGACAGTTGACGGTGATAAAGTTGCCACCATGCAAGTTTGGGATACTGCTGGACAGGAACGTTTCCAATC
ACTGGGTGTTGCTTTCTATAGAGGTGCAGATTGTTGCGTTTTGGTCTACGATGTGACCAATGCCAGTTCC
TTTGAGAATATTAAGTCTTGGCGAGATGAATTTCTAGTGCATGCGAACGTAAACTCACCAGAAACATTTC
CATTTGTTATACTGGGAAATAAAATTGATGCCGAAGAATCTAAAAAAATTGTATCAGAAAAGTCCGCTCA
GGAGCTTGCTAAATCATTAGGCGATATTCCTTTGTTTTTAACAAGTGCCAAAAACGCCATAAACGTTGAT
ACCGCATTTGAAGAAATTGCAAGGAGTGCTTTACAACAGAATCAAGCTGATACAGAAGCCTTTGAAGATG
ACTATAATGATGCCATCAATATTCGCCTAGATGGAGAAAATAATTCTTGTAGCTGTTAGCGAGATCCTAA
CTCGAGGCCAATTGGTGCGGCAATTGATAATAACGAAAATGTCTTTTAATGATCTGGGTATAATGAGGAA
TTTTCCGAACGTTTTTACTTTATATATATATATACATGTAACATATATTCTATACGCTATAGAGAAAGGA
AATTTTTCAATTAAAAAAAAAATAGAGAAAGAGTTTCACTTCTTGATTATCGCTAACACTAATGGTTGAA
GTACTGCTACTTTAATTTTATGCTGCCAATGAGACGACGGGGTCATCACGGCTCATCATGCGCCAAACAA
ATGTGTGCAATACACGCTCGGATGACTGCATGATGACCGCACTGACTGGGGACAGCAGATCCACCTAAGC
CTGTGAGAGAAGCAGACACCCGACAGATCAAGGCAGTTAACTAGTGCACTGCAGTACAAATCGTCCCCAA
CAAAAGTGGGCTCTCAAAATTCATCACATTTAAATGCATATAGGAAGAGCAACAGTTGGTTTGCATCTGA
TGTTCCTTAAAGATTTCGACATAATGTGCGAAGTAGATCCCTTCAGCACTGTACTTGTTTTTGCGACTAG
ATTGTAAATCATTCTTTATTTAATCTCTTTCTTTAACTACTGCTTAAAGTATAATTTGGTCCGTAGTTTA
ATAACTATACTAAGCGAACGCTCTCTCGAAATTTTTCTTAACGCGTCCTTGTACTGCGTCTAACGCTTTT
GCCACTTGGATTTCTATTATAGGAAATAGTCTCACTTACTGGGCGACGAATTTTCGCGTTTTGATGAAGC
ACAGGAAGAATTTCTTTATGCTCAGAAGTTTGACAGCAAGCAAGTTCATCATTCGAACTAGCCTTATTGT
TTTAGTTCAGTGACAGCGAACTGCCGTACTCGATGCTTTATTTCTCACGGTAGAGCGGAAGAACAGATAG
ATCCCTACATATTGCTACCACTTCTATTACACAATAGTTTCAATAGCTTGCAGCGTAGCTAAACTCTAAA
ATTTATCTAAATCACTCATATAAACCGAACCCTTCCCCTTCCGCTTATAGTACAGCTGATGCTCCTTCAC
TATTTTAACATGTGGAATTCTTGAAAGAATGAAATCGCCATGCCAAGCCATCACACGGTCTTTTATGCAA
TTGATTGACCGCCTGCAACACATAGGCAGTAAAATTTTTACAAGCAGTAGCAGAACAGGCCACACAATCG
CAAGTGATTAACGTCCACACAGGTATAGGGTTTCTGGACCATATGATACATGCTCTGGCCAAGCATTCCG
GCTGGTCGCTAATCGTTGAGTGCCGAGCGGCCGCGATTATCAAAAAGGATCTTCACCTAGATCCTTTTAA
ATTAAAAATGAAGTTTTAAATCAATCTAAAGTATATATGAGTAAACTTGGTCTGACAG
Features (pLannotate 1.2.2; 10 found; start..end, strand, type, name):
      1..861     -  CDS            AmpR: β-lactamase; bla; confers resistance to ampicillin, carbenicillin, and related antibiotics
    862..966     -  promoter       AmpR promoter: bla
   1069..1657    +  rep_origin     ori: high-copy-number ColE1/pMB1/pBR322/pUC origin of replication
   2391..2510    +  rep_origin     ARS1 (fragment): S. cerevisiae autonomously replicating sequence ARS1/ARS416
   2515..2561    +  promoter       HIS3 promoter (fragment): S. cerevisiae HIS3
   2562..2624    +  CDS            HIS3 (fragment): imidazoleglycerol-phosphate dehydratase, required for histidine biosynthesis; S. cerevisiae HIS3; yeast auxotrophic marker
   3528..4235    +  CDS            mNeonGreen: mNeonGreen is a basic (constitutively fluorescent) green/yellow fluorescent protein published in 2013, derived from Branchiostoma lanceolatum. It is reported to be a very rapidly-maturing monomer with moderate acid sensitivity.
   4263..4886    +  CDS            YPT7: YPT7_YEAST - Also known as VAM4 From Saccharomyces cerevisiae (strain ATCC 204508 / S288c) (Baker's yeast).
   5939..5965    +  rep_origin     ARS1 (fragment): S. cerevisiae autonomously replicating sequence ARS1/ARS416
   6062..6183    +  CDS            HIS3 (fragment): imidazoleglycerol-phosphate dehydratase, required for histidine biosynthesis; S. cerevisiae HIS3; yeast auxotrophic marker
