[The description below was written by a language model from this plasmid's Addgene catalogue record and pLannotate feature annotations shown in this document.]
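Description:
pBBK58 pHomL-RPL18Bp-Neon(gfp)-Link-YPT7-SSA1t-HomR (AmpR) is a 6,288 nt yeast expression plasmid from the Markerless Yeast Localization and Overexpression (MyLO) CRISPR-Cas9 toolkit, built on the pYTK089 backbone by BsaI Golden Gate assembly. It is maintained in E. coli as a high-copy plasmid through a ColE1/pUC-type origin and selected with ampicillin via the β-lactamase gene and its native promoter. The record describes no complete yeast replication origin or selectable marker. The annotation finds only short fragments of ARS1 and of the HIS3 promoter and coding sequence. These sit on either side of the expression unit, in the positions expected for the left and right homology arms (HomL and HomR) named in the construct, although the record does not state which genomic locus the arms target.

The payload is an integration cassette in which the S. cerevisiae RPL18B promoter drives a fusion of the green/yellow fluorescent protein mNeonGreen, a short linker, and the yeast Rab GTPase Ypt7 (also known as Vam4), followed by the SSA1 terminator. The promoter, linker and terminator are named in the plasmid title but are not individually annotated in the feature table. mNeonGreen lies upstream of YPT7, so the tag is at the N-terminus, which leaves free the C-terminus that Rab proteins generally need for lipid modification and membrane attachment. According to the depositor, the tagged Ypt7 serves as a fluorescent marker for the vacuole and late endosome. The flanking homology arms allow the cassette to be inserted into the yeast genome, and in keeping with the toolkit's design this is intended to be CRISPR-Cas9-assisted and markerless. The resulting strains provide a compartment reference for live-cell localization studies.
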