Addgene plasmid #179042: pBBK58 pHomL-RPL18Bp-Neon(gfp)-Link-YPT7-SSA1t-HomR (AmpR)
Purpose: Vector containing a yeast integration cassette for RPL18B-driven expression of Neon(gfp)-Link-YPT7, a marker for the vacuole, late endosome
Depositing lab: Vincent Martin. Depositing organization: Concordia University. Publication: The MyLo CRISPR-Cas9 Toolkit: A Markerless Yeast Localization and Overexpression CRISPR-Cas9 Toolkit. Bean BDM, Whiteway M, Martin VJJ. G3 (Bethesda). 2022 Jun 16. pii: 6609175. doi: 10.1093/g3journal/jkac154. PubMed 35708612.
Backbone
  Vector backbone: pYTK089 (ColE1, AmpR)
  Vector type: Yeast Expression
Growth in bacteria
  Bacterial resistance: Ampicillin, 100 μg/mL
  Growth temperature: 37°C
  Growth strain: DH5alpha
  Copy number: High Copy
Gene/Insert
  Gene/Insert name: RPL18Bp-Neon(gfp)-Link-YPT7
  Species: S. cerevisiae (budding yeast)
  Cloning method: Restriction Enzyme; 5′ cloning site Unknown (unknown if destroyed); 3′ cloning site Unknown (unknown if destroyed)
Terms and licenses: Academic/Nonprofit Terms; Industry Terms: Not Available to Industry
Depositor comments: Part of the Markerless Yeast Localization and Overexpression (MyLO) CRISPR-Cas9 Toolkit. Vector cloned using BsaI Golden Gate cloning
How to cite: pBBK58 pHomL-RPL18Bp-Neon(gfp)-Link-YPT7-SSA1t-HomR (AmpR) was a gift from Vincent Martin (Addgene plasmid # 179042 ; http://n2t.net/addgene:179042 ; RRID:Addgene_179042)
